Addgene plasmid #161679: IDG_GABRP_OE_1
Purpose: Overexpresses GABRP
Depositing lab: Mike McManus. Depositing organization: University of California, San Francisco (UCSF).
Backbone
  Vector backbone: pLX304
  Vector type: Mammalian Expression
  Selectable markers: Blasticidin
Growth in bacteria
  Bacterial resistance: Ampicillin, 100 μg/mL
  Growth temperature: 30°C
  Growth strain: NEB Stable
  Copy number: Low Copy
Gene/Insert
  Gene/Insert name: GABRP
  Species: H. sapiens (human)
  Entrez Gene: GABRP
  Tag / fusion protein: V5 (C terminal on backbone)
  Cloning method: Gateway Cloning
Terms and licenses: Academic/Nonprofit Terms; Industry Terms: Not Available to Industry
How to cite: IDG_GABRP_OE_1 was a gift from Mike McManus (Addgene plasmid # 161679 ; http://n2t.net/addgene:161679 ; RRID:Addgene_161679)
