[The description below was written by a language model from this plasmid's Addgene catalogue record and pLannotate feature annotations shown in this document.]
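Description:
IDG_GABRP_OE_1 is a mammalian overexpression construct for human GABRP, the pi subunit of the GABA(A) receptor, built in the pLX304 backbone by Gateway cloning. The catalogue lists it simply as a mammalian expression vector, but the feature table shows the architecture of a third-generation, self-inactivating HIV-1 lentiviral transfer plasmid. An RSV promoter drives a truncated 5' LTR, followed by the Ψ packaging signal with a gag fragment, the Rev response element, a cPPT/CTS, and a ΔU3 3' LTR with a downstream SV40 polyadenylation signal. With packaging functions supplied in trans, the region between the LTRs can be packaged into particles and integrated into target cells, and the U3 deletion silences LTR promoter activity after integration.

Within the proviral region there are two expression units. The human PGK promoter drives blasticidin S deaminase, allowing blasticidin selection of transduced or transfected cells. The CMV enhancer/promoter drives the GABRP coding sequence, which is flanked by the attB1 and attB2 sites left by Gateway recombination and is followed by a backbone-encoded C-terminal V5 epitope tag for detection of the protein. A WPRE downstream of the cassette enhances transcript stability and expression.

In bacteria the plasmid is maintained through a ColE1/pUC-type origin and selected with ampicillin via β-lactamase. The record describes it as low copy and propagated in a recombination-deficient strain, which is typical for LTR-containing vectors. An f1 origin, SV40 origin, T7 and T3 promoters and lac-derived fragments are backbone remnants. The stated purpose is overexpression of GABRP in mammalian cells.
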