Features (pLannotate 1.2.2; 31 found; start..end, strand, type, name):
    134..437     +  enhancer       CMV enhancer: human cytomegalovirus immediate early enhancer
    438..641     +  promoter       CMV promoter: human cytomegalovirus (CMV) immediate early promoter
    665..685     +  protein_bind   attB1: mutant version of attB; core recombination site for the Gateway® BP reaction BP Clonase™
    691..2010    +  CDS            GABRP: GBRP_HUMAN - Experimental evidence at transcript level: Swiss-Prot protein existence level 2. GABA, the major inhibitory neurotransmitter in the vertebrate brain, mediates neuronal inhibition by binding to the GABA/benzodiazepine receptor and opening an integral chloride channel. In the uterus, the function of the receptor appears to be related to tissue contractility. The binding of this pI subunit with other GABA(A) receptor subunits alters the sensitivity of recombinant receptors to modulatory agents such as pregnanolone. From Homo sapiens (Human).
   2012..2032    -  protein_bind   attB2: mutant version of attB; core recombination site for the Gateway® BP reaction BP Clonase™
   2035..2076    +  CDS            V5 tag: epitope tag from simian virus 5
   2118..2706    +  misc_feature   WPRE: woodchuck hepatitis virus posttranscriptional regulatory element
   2757..2776    +  misc_feature   cPPT/CTS (fragment): central polypurine tract and central termination sequence of HIV-1
   2778..3011    +  LTR            3' LTR (ΔU3): self-inactivating 3' long terminal repeat (LTR) from HIV-1
   3089..3210    +  polyA_signal   SV40 poly(A) signal: SV40 polyadenylation signal
   3250..3385    +  rep_origin     SV40 ori: SV40 origin of replication
   3406..3424    -  promoter       T7 promoter: promoter for bacteriophage T7 RNA polymerase
   3432..3587    +  CDS            lacZα (fragment): LacZα fragment of β-galactosidase; lacZ fragment
   3592..4020    +  rep_origin     f1 ori (sequence partly withheld): f1 bacteriophage origin of replication; arrow indicates direction of (+) strand synthesis
   4073..4177    +  promoter       AmpR promoter: bla
   4178..5038    +  CDS            AmpR: β-lactamase; bla; confers resistance to ampicillin, carbenicillin, and related antibiotics
   5209..5797    +  rep_origin     ori: high-copy-number ColE1/pMB1/pBR322/pUC origin of replication
   5980..6072    +  CDS            lacI (fragment): lac repressor; lacI; The lac repressor binds to the lac operator to inhibit transcription in E. coli. This inhibition can be relieved by adding lactose or isopropyl-β-D-thiogalactopyranoside (IPTG).
   6085..6106    +  protein_bind   CAP binding site: CAP binding activates transcription in the presence of cAMP. E. coli catabolite activator protein
   6121..6151    +  promoter       lac promoter: promoter for the E. coli lac operon
   6159..6175    +  protein_bind   lac operator: The lac repressor binds to the lac operator to inhibit transcription in E. coli. This inhibition can be relieved by adding lactose or isopropyl-β-D-thiogalactopyranoside (IPTG). lac repressor encoded by lacI
   6220..6238    +  promoter       T3 promoter: promoter for bacteriophage T3 RNA polymerase
   6266..6492    +  promoter       RSV promoter: Rous sarcoma virus enhancer/promoter
   6493..6673    +  LTR            5' LTR (truncated): truncated 5' long terminal repeat (LTR) from HIV-1
   6720..6845    +  misc_feature   HIV-1 Ψ: packaging signal of human immunodeficiency virus type 1
   6829..7192    +  CDS            HIV-1 gag (fragment): gag protein from human immunodeficiency virus 1; gag
   7338..7571    +  misc_feature   RRE: The Rev response element (RRE) of HIV-1 allows for Rev-dependent mRNA export from the nucleus to the cytoplasm.
   7948..7974    +  CDS            Rev (fragment): human immunodeficiency virus 1 (HIV-1) Rev protein; rev; enhances nuclear export of unspliced and incompletely spliced viral mRNAs
   7975..8475    +  promoter       hPGK promoter: human phosphoglycerate kinase 1 promoter
   8487..8882    +  CDS            BSD: blasticidin S deaminase; Aspergillus terreus BSD; confers resistance to blasticidin
   8942..17      +  misc_feature   cPPT/CTS (across the origin): central polypurine tract and central termination sequence of HIV-1
>Addgene plasmid #161679 | IDG_GABRP_OE_1 | addgene full sequence | sequence record 319658 | Addgene NGS Result
CAAAAATTCAAAATTTTCGGGTTTATTACAGGGACAGCAGAGATCCACTTTGGCGCCGGCTCGAGGGGGC
CCGGGGTTATTAATAGTAATCAATTACGGGGTCATTAGTTCATAGCCCATATATGGAGTTCCGCGTTACA
TAACTTACGGTAAATGGCCCGCCTGGCTGACCGCCCAACGACCCCCGCCCATTGACGTCAATAATGACGT
ATGTTCCCATAGTAACGCCAATAGGGACTTTCCATTGACGTCAATGGGTGGAGTATTTACGGTAAACTGC
CCACTTGGCAGTACATCAAGTGTATCATATGCCAAGTACGCCCCCTATTGACGTCAATGACGGTAAATGG
CCCGCCTGGCATTATGCCCAGTACATGACCTTATGGGACTTTCCTACTTGGCAGTACATCTACGTATTAG
TCATCGCTATTACCATGGTGATGCGGTTTTGGCAGTACATCAATGGGCGTGGATAGCGGTTTGACTCACG
GGGATTTCCAAGTCTCCACCCCATTGACGTCAATGGGAGTTTGTTTTGGCACCAAAATCAACGGGACTTT
CCAAAATGTCGTAACAACTCCGCCCCATTGACGCAAATGGGCGGTAGGCGTGTACGGTGGGAGGTCTATA
TAAGCAGAGCTCTCTGGCTAACTGTCGGGATCAACAAGTTTGTACAAAAAAGCAGGCACCATGAACTACA
GCCTCCACTTGGCCTTCGTGTGTCTGAGTCTCTTCACTGAGAGGATGTGCATCCAGGGGAGTCAGTTCAA
CGTCGAGGTCGGCAGAAGTGACAAGCTTTCCCTGCCTGGCTTTGAGAACCTCACAGCAGGATATAACAAA
TTTCTCAGGCCCAATTTTGGTGGAGAACCCGTACAGATAGCGCTGACTCTGGACATTGCAAGTATCTCTA
GCATTTCAGAGAGTAACATGGACTACACAGCCACCATATACCTCCGACAGCGCTGGATGGACCAGCGGCT
GGTGTTTGAAGGCAACAAGAGCTTCACTCTGGATGCCCGCCTCGTGGAGTTCCTCTGGGTGCCAGATACT
TACATTGTGGAGTCCAAGAAGTCCTTCCTCCATGAAGTCACTGTGGGAAACAGGCTCATCCGCCTCTTCT
CCAATGGCACGGTCCTGTATGCCCTCAGAATCACGACAACTGTTGCATGTAACATGGATCTGTCTAAATA
CCCCATGGACACACAGACATGCAAGTTGCAGCTGGAAAGCTGGGGCTATGATGGAAATGATGTGGAGTTC
ACCTGGCTGAGAGGGAACGACTCTGTGCGTGGACTGGAACACCTGCGGCTTGCTCAGTACACCATAGAGC
GGTATTTCACCTTAGTCACCAGATCGCAGCAGGAGACAGGAAATTACACTAGATTGGTCTTACAGTTTGA
GCTTCGGAGGAATGTTCTGTATTTCATTTTGGAAACCTACGTTCCTTCCACTTTCCTGGTGGTGTTGTCC
TGGGTTTCATTTTGGATCTCTCTCGATTCAGTCCCTGCAAGAACCTGCATTGGAGTGACGACCGTGTTAT
CAATGACCACACTGATGATCGGGTCCCGCACTTCTCTTCCCAACACCAACTGCTTCATCAAGGCCATCGA
TGTGTACCTGGGGATCTGCTTTAGCTTTGTGTTTGGGGCCTTGCTAGAATATGCAGTTGCTCACTACAGT
TCCTTACAGCAGATGGCAGCCAAAGATAGGGGGACAACAAAGGAAGTAGAAGAAGTCAGTATTACTAATA
TCATCAACAGCTCCATCTCCAGCTTTAAACGGAAGATCAGCTTTGCCAGCATTGAAATTTCCAGCGACAA
CGTTGACTACAGTGACTTGACAATGAAAACCAGCGACAAGTTCAAGTTTGTCTTCCGAGAAAAGATGGGC
AGGATTGTTGATTATTTCACAATTCAAAACCCCAGTAATGTTGATCACTATTCCAAACTACTGTTTCCTT
TGATTTTTATGCTAGCCAATGTATTTTACTGGGCATACTACATGTATTTTACAGCTTTCTTGTACAAAGT
GGTTGGTAAGCCTATCCCTAACCCTCTCCTCGGTCTCGATTCTACGTAGTAATGAGCTAGCGCTAACCGG
TGGCGCGTTAAGTCGACAATCAACCTCTGGATTACAAAATTTGTGAAAGATTGACTGGTATTCTTAACTA
TGTTGCTCCTTTTACGCTATGTGGATACGCTGCTTTAATGCCTTTGTATCATGCTATTGCTTCCCGTATG
GCTTTCATTTTCTCCTCCTTGTATAAATCCTGGTTGCTGTCTCTTTATGAGGAGTTGTGGCCCGTTGTCA
GGCAACGTGGCGTGGTGTGCACTGTGTTTGCTGACGCAACCCCCACTGGTTGGGGCATTGCCACCACCTG
TCAGCTCCTTTCCGGGACTTTCGCTTTCCCCCTCCCTATTGCCACGGCGGAACTCATCGCCGCCTGCCTT
GCCCGCTGCTGGACAGGGGCTCGGCTGTTGGGCACTGACAATTCCGTGGTGTTGTCGGGGAAATCATCGT
CCTTTCCTTGGCTGCTCGCCTGTGTTGCCACCTGGATTCTGCGCGGGACGTCCTTCTGCTACGTCCCTTC
GGCCCTCAATCCAGCGGACCTTCCTTCCCGCGGCCTGCTGCCGGCTCTGCGGCCTCTTCCGCGTCTTCGC
CTTCGCCCTCAGACGAGTCGGATCTCCCTTTGGGCCGCCTCCCCGCGTCGACTTTAAGACCAATGACTTA
CAAGGCAGCTGTAGATCTTAGCCACTTTTTAAAAGAAAAGGGGGGACTGGAAGGGCTAATTCACTCCCAA
CGAAGACAAGATCTGCTTTTTGCTTGTACTGGGTCTCTCTGGTTAGACCAGATCTGAGCCTGGGAGCTCT
CTGGCTAACTAGGGAACCCACTGCTTAAGCCTCAATAAAGCTTGCCTTGAGTGCTTCAAGTAGTGTGTGC
CCGTCTGTTGTGTGACTCTGGTAACTAGAGATCCCTCAGACCCTTTTAGTCAGTGTGGAAAATCTCTAGC
AGTACGTATAGTAGTTCATGTCATCTTATTATTCAGTATTTATAACTTGCAAAGAAATGAATATCAGAGA
GTGAGAGGAACTTGTTTATTGCAGCTTATAATGGTTACAAATAAAGCAATAGCATCACAAATTTCACAAA
TAAAGCATTTTTTTCACTGCATTCTAGTTGTGGTTTGTCCAAACTCATCAATGTATCTTATCATGTCTGG
CTCTAGCTATCCCGCCCCTAACTCCGCCCATCCCGCCCCTAACTCCGCCCAGTTCCGCCCATTCTCCGCC
CCATGGCTGACTAATTTTTTTTATTTATGCAGAGGCCGAGGCCGCCTCGGCCTCTGAGCTATTCCAGAAG
TAGTGAGGAGGCTTTTTTGGAGGCCTAGGGACGTACCCAATTCGCCCTATAGTGAGTCGTATTACGCGCG
CTCACTGGCCGTCGTTTTACAACGTCGTGACTGGGAAAACCCTGGCGTTACCCAACTTAATCGCCTTGCA
GCACATCCCCCTTTCGCCAGCTGGCGTAATAGCGAAGAGGCCCGCACCGATCGCCCTTCCCAACAGTTGC
GCAGCCTGAATGGCGAATGGG
[124 nt withheld, positions 3592-3715]
C
[91 nt withheld, positions 3717-3807]
A
[49 nt withheld, positions 3809-3857]
CCTTTGACGTTGGAGTCCACGTTCTTT
[37 nt withheld, positions 3885-3921]
ACCCTATCTCGGTCTATTCTTTTGATTTATAAGGGATTTTGCCGATTTCGGCCTATTGGTTAAAAAATGA
GCTGATTTAACAAAAATTTAACGCGAATTTTAACAAAATATTAACGCTTACAATTTAGGTGGCACTTTTC
GGGGAAATGTGCGCGGAACCCCTATTTGTTTATTTTTCTAAATACATTCAAATATGTATCCGCTCATGAG
ACAATAACCCTGATAAATGCTTCAATAATATTGAAAAAGGAAGAGTATGAGTATTCAACATTTCCGTGTC
GCCCTTATTCCCTTTTTTGCGGCATTTTGCCTTCCTGTTTTTGCTCACCCAGAAACGCTGGTGAAAGTAA
AAGATGCTGAAGATCAGTTGGGTGCACGAGTGGGTTACATCGAACTGGATCTCAACAGCGGTAAGATCCT
TGAGAGTTTTCGCCCCGAAGAACGTTTTCCAATGATGAGCACTTTTAAAGTTCTGCTATGTGGCGCGGTA
TTATCCCGTATTGACGCCGGGCAAGAGCAACTCGGTCGCCGCATACACTATTCTCAGAATGACTTGGTTG
AGTACTCACCAGTCACAGAAAAGCATCTTACGGATGGCATGACAGTAAGAGAATTATGCAGTGCTGCCAT
AACCATGAGTGATAACACTGCGGCCAACTTACTTCTGACAACGATCGGAGGACCGAAGGAGCTAACCGCT
TTTTTGCACAACATGGGGGATCATGTAACTCGCCTTGATCGTTGGGAACCGGAGCTGAATGAAGCCATAC
CAAACGACGAGCGTGACACCACGATGCCTGTAGCAATGGCAACAACGTTGCGCAAACTATTAACTGGCGA
ACTACTTACTCTAGCTTCCCGGCAACAATTAATAGACTGGATGGAGGCGGATAAAGTTGCAGGACCACTT
CTGCGCTCGGCCCTTCCGGCTGGCTGGTTTATTGCTGATAAATCTGGAGCCGGTGAGCGTGGGTCTCGCG
GTATCATTGCAGCACTGGGGCCAGATGGTAAGCCCTCCCGTATCGTAGTTATCTACACGACGGGGAGTCA
GGCAACTATGGATGAACGAAATAGACAGATCGCTGAGATAGGTGCCTCACTGATTAAGCATTGGTAACTG
TCAGACCAAGTTTACTCATATATACTTTAGATTGATTTAAAACTTCATTTTTAATTTAAAAGGATCTAGG
TGAAGATCCTTTTTGATAATCTCATGACCAAAATCCCTTAACGTGAGTTTTCGTTCCACTGAGCGTCAGA
CCCCGTAGAAAAGATCAAAGGATCTTCTTGAGATCCTTTTTTTCTGCGCGTAATCTGCTGCTTGCAAACA
AAAAAACCACCGCTACCAGCGGTGGTTTGTTTGCCGGATCAAGAGCTACCAACTCTTTTTCCGAAGGTAA
CTGGCTTCAGCAGAGCGCAGATACCAAATACTGTTCTTCTAGTGTAGCCGTAGTTAGGCCACCACTTCAA
GAACTCTGTAGCACCGCCTACATACCTCGCTCTGCTAATCCTGTTACCAGTGGCTGCTGCCAGTGGCGAT
AAGTCGTGTCTTACCGGGTTGGACTCAAGACGATAGTTACCGGATAAGGCGCAGCGGTCGGGCTGAACGG
GGGGTTCGTGCACACAGCCCAGCTTGGAGCGAACGACCTACACCGAACTGAGATACCTACAGCGTGAGCT
ATGAGAAAGCGCCACGCTTCCCGAAGGGAGAAAGGCGGACAGGTATCCGGTAAGCGGCAGGGTCGGAACA
GGAGAGCGCACGAGGGAGCTTCCAGGGGGAAACGCCTGGTATCTTTATAGTCCTGTCGGGTTTCGCCACC
TCTGACTTGAGCGTCGATTTTTGTGATGCTCGTCAGGGGGGCGGAGCCTATGGAAAAACGCCAGCAACGC
GGCCTTTTTACGGTTCCTGGCCTTTTGCTGGCCTTTTGCTCACATGTTCTTTCCTGCGTTATCCCCTGAT
TCTGTGGATAACCGTATTACCGCCTTTGAGTGAGCTGATACCGCTCGCCGCAGCCGAACGACCGAGCGCA
GCGAGTCAGTGAGCGAGGAAGCGGAAGAGCGCCCAATACGCAAACCGCCTCTCCCCGCGCGTTGGCCGAT
TCATTAATGCAGCTGGCACGACAGGTTTCCCGACTGGAAAGCGGGCAGTGAGCGCAACGCAATTAATGTG
AGTTAGCTCACTCATTAGGCACCCCAGGCTTTACACTTTATGCTTCCGGCTCGTATGTTGTGTGGAATTG
TGAGCGGATAACAATTTCACACAGGAAACAGCTATGACCATGATTACGCCAAGCGCGCAATTAACCCTCA
CTAAAGGGAACAAAAGCTGGAGCTGCAAGCTTAATGTAGTCTTATGCAATACTCTTGTAGTCTTGCAACA
TGGTAACGATGAGTTAGCAACATGCCTTACAAGGAGAGAAAAAGCACCGTGCATGCCGATTGGTGGAAGT
AAGGTGGTACGATCGTGCCTTATTAGGAAGGCAACAGACGGGTCTGACATGGATTGGACGAACCACTGAA
TTGCCGCATTGCAGAGATATTGTATTTAAGTGCCTAGCTCGATACATAAACGGGTCTCTCTGGTTAGACC
AGATCTGAGCCTGGGAGCTCTCTGGCTAACTAGGGAACCCACTGCTTAAGCCTCAATAAAGCTTGCCTTG
AGTGCTTCAAGTAGTGTGTGCCCGTCTGTTGTGTGACTCTGGTAACTAGAGATCCCTCAGACCCTTTTAG
TCAGTGTGGAAAATCTCTAGCAGTGGCGCCCGAACAGGGACTTGAAAGCGAAAGGGAAACCAGAGGAGCT
CTCTCGACGCAGGACTCGGCTTGCTGAAGCGCGCACGGCAAGAGGCGAGGGGCGGCGACTGGTGAGTACG
CCAAAAATTTTGACTAGCGGAGGCTAGAAGGAGAGAGATGGGTGCGAGAGCGTCAGTATTAAGCGGGGGA
GAATTAGATCGCGATGGGAAAAAATTCGGTTAAGGCCAGGGGGAAAGAAAAAATATAAATTAAAACATAT
AGTATGGGCAAGCAGGGAGCTAGAACGATTCGCAGTTAATCCTGGCCTGTTAGAAACATCAGAAGGCTGT
AGACAAATACTGGGACAGCTACAACCATCCCTTCAGACAGGATCAGAAGAACTTAGATCATTATATAATA
CAGTAGCAACCCTCTATTGTGTGCATCAAAGGATAGAGATAAAAGACACCAAGGAAGCTTTAGACAAGAT
AGAGGAAGAGCAAAACAAAAGTAAGACCACCGCACAGCAAGCGGCCGCTGATCTTCAGACCTGGAGGAGG
AGATATGAGGGACAATTGGAGAAGTGAATTATATAAATATAAAGTAGTAAAAATTGAACCATTAGGAGTA
GCACCCACCAAGGCAAAGAGAAGAGTGGTGCAGAGAGAAAAAAGAGCAGTGGGAATAGGAGCTTTGTTCC
TTGGGTTCTTGGGAGCAGCAGGAAGCACTATGGGCGCAGCGTCAATGACGCTGACGGTACAGGCCAGACA
ATTATTGTCTGGTATAGTGCAGCAGCAGAACAATTTGCTGAGGGCTATTGAGGCGCAACAGCATCTGTTG
CAACTCACAGTCTGGGGCATCAAGCAGCTCCAGGCAAGAATCCTGGCTGTGGAAAGATACCTAAAGGATC
AACAGCTCCTGGGGATTTGGGGTTGCTCTGGAAAACTCATTTGCACCACTGCTGTGCCTTGGAATGCTAG
TTGGAGTAATAAATCTCTGGAACAGATTTGGAATCACACGACCTGGATGGAGTGGGACAGAGAAATTAAC
AATTACACAAGCTTAATACACTCCTTAATTGAAGAATCGCAAAACCAGCAAGAAAAGAATGAACAAGAAT
TATTGGAATTAGATAAATGGGCAAGTTTGTGGAATTGGTTTAACATAACAAATTGGCTGTGGTATATAAA
ATTATTCATAATGATAGTAGGAGGCTTGGTAGGTTTAAGAATAGTTTTTGCTGTACTTTCTATAGTGAAT
AGAGTTAGGCAGGGATATTCACCATTATCGTTTCAGACCCACCTCCCAACCCCGAGGGGACCCTTGCGCC
TTTTCCAAGGCAGCCCTGGGTTTGCGCAGGGACGCGGCTGCTCTGGGCGTGGTTCCGGGAAACGCAGCGG
CGCCGACCCTGGGTCTCGCACATTCTTCACGTCCGTTCGCAGCGTCACCCGGATCTTCGCCGCTACCCTT
GTGGGCCCCCCGGCGACGCTTCCTGCTCCGCCCCTAAGTCGGGAAGGTTCCTTGCGGTTCGCGGCGTGCC
GGACGTGACAAACGGAAGCCGCACGTCTCACTAGTACCCTCGCAGACGGACAGCGCCAGGGAGCAATGGC
AGCGCGCCGACCGCGATGGGCTGTGGCCAATAGCGGCTGCTCAGCAGGGCGCGCCGAGAGCAGCGGCCGG
GAAGGGGCGGTGCGGGAGGCGGGGTGTGGGGCGGTAGTGTGGGCCCTGTTCCTGCCCGCGCGGTGTTCCG
CATTCTGCAAGCCTCCGGAGCGCACGTCGGCAGTCGGCTCCCTCGTTGACCGAATCACCGACCTCTCTCC
CCAGGGGGTACCACCATGGCCAAGCCTTTGTCTCAAGAAGAATCCACCCTCATTGAAAGAGCAACGGCTA
CAATCAACAGCATCCCCATCTCTGAAGACTACAGCGTCGCCAGCGCAGCTCTCTCTAGCGACGGCCGCAT
CTTCACTGGTGTCAATGTATATCATTTTACTGGGGGACCTTGTGCAGAACTCGTGGTGCTGGGCACTGCT
GCTGCTGCGGCAGCTGGCAACCTGACTTGTATCGTCGCGATCGGAAATGAGAACAGGGGCATCTTGAGCC
CCTGCGGACGGTGCCGACAGGTGCTTCTCGATCTGCATCCTGGGATCAAAGCCATAGTGAAGGACAGTGA
TGGACAGCCGACGGCAGTTGGGATTCGTGAATTGCTGCCCTCTGGTTATGTGTGGGAGGGCCTGCAGCTG
CAGTAGTAAGAATTCTAGATCTTGAGACAAATGGCAGTATTCATCCACAATTTTAAAAGAAAAGGGGGGA
TTGGGGGGTACAGTGCAGGGGAAAGAATAGTAGACATAATAGCAACAGACATACAAACTAAAGAATTACA
AAAACAAATTA
