>Addgene plasmid #161679 | IDG_GABRP_OE_1 | depositor partial sequence | sequence record 313378 | Sequence
ATGAACTACAGCCTCCACTTGGCCTTCGTGTGTCTGAGTCTCTTCACTGAGAGGATGTGCATCCAGGGGA
GTCAGTTCAACGTCGAGGTCGGCAGAAGTGACAAGCTTTCCCTGCCTGGCTTTGAGAACCTCACAGCAGG
ATATAACAAATTTCTCAGGCCCAATTTTGGTGGAGAACCCGTACAGATAGCGCTGACTCTGGACATTGCA
AGTATCTCTAGCATTTCAGAGAGTAACATGGACTACACAGCCACCATATACCTCCGACAGCGCTGGATGG
ACCAGCGGCTGGTGTTTGAAGGCAACAAGAGCTTCACTCTGGATGCCCGCCTCGTGGAGTTCCTCTGGGT
GCCAGATACTTACATTGTGGAGTCCAAGAAGTCCTTCCTCCATGAAGTCACTGTGGGAAACAGGCTCATC
CGCCTCTTCTCCAATGGCACGGTCCTGTATGCCCTCAGAATCACGACAACTGTTGCATGTAACATGGATC
TGTCTAAATACCCCATGGACACACAGACATGCAAGTTGCAGCTGGAAAGCTGGGGCTATGATGGAAATGA
TGTGGAGTTCACCTGGCTGAGAGGGAACGACTCTGTGCGTGGACTGGAACACCTGCGGCTTGCTCAGTAC
ACCATAGAGCGGTATTTCACCTTAGTCACCAGATCGCAGCAGGAGACAGGAAATTACACTAGATTGGTCT
TACAGTTTGAGCTTCGGAGGAATGTTCTGTATTTCATTTTGGAAACCTACGTTCCTTCCACTTTCCTGGT
GGTGTTGTCCTGGGTTTCATTTTGGATCTCTCTCGATTCAGTCCCTGCAAGAACCTGCATTGGAGTGACG
ACCGTGTTATCAATGACCACACTGATGATCGGGTCCCGCACTTCTCTTCCCAACACCAACTGCTTCATCA
AGGCCATCGATGTGTACCTGGGGATCTGCTTTAGCTTTGTGTTTGGGGCCTTGCTAGAATATGCAGTTGC
TCACTACAGTTCCTTACAGCAGATGGCAGCCAAAGATAGGGGGACAACAAAGGAAGTAGAAGAAGTCAGT
ATTACTAATATCATCAACAGCTCCATCTCCAGCTTTAAACGGAAGATCAGCTTTGCCAGCATTGAAATTT
CCAGCGACAACGTTGACTACAGTGACTTGACAATGAAAACCAGCGACAAGTTCAAGTTTGTCTTCCGAGA
AAAGATGGGCAGGATTGTTGATTATTTCACAATTCAAAACCCCAGTAATGTTGATCACTATTCCAAACTA
CTGTTTCCTTTGATTTTTATGCTAGCCAATGTATTTTACTGGGCATACTACATGTATTTTACAGCTTTCT
TGTACAAAGTGGTTGGTAAGCCTATCCCTAACCCTCTCCTCGGTCTCGATTCTACGTAG
